>Addgene plasmid #103175 | LSB-hsa-miR-107 | addgene full sequence | sequence record 208782 | Addgene NGS Result
GGCTCCGGTGCCCGTCAGTGGGCAGAGCGCACATCGCCCACAGTCCCCGAGAAGTTGTGGGGAGGGGTCG
GCAATTGAACCGGTGCCTAGAGAAGGTGGCGCGGGGTAAACTGGGAAAGTGATGTCGTGTACTGGCTCCG
CCTTTTTCCCGAGGGTGGGGGAGAACCGTATATAAGTGCAGTAGTCGCCGTGAACGTTCTTTTTCGCAAC
GGGTTTGCCGCCAGAACACAGGTAAGTGCCGTGTGTGGTTCCCGCGGGCCTGGCCTCTTTACGGGTTATG
GCCCTTGCGTGCCTTGAATTACTTCCACCTGGCTGCAGTACGTGATTCTTGATCCCGAGCTTCGGGTTGG
AAGTGGGTGGGAGAGTTCGAGGCCTTGCGCTTAAGGAGCCCCTTCGCCTCGTGCTTGAGTTGAGGCCTGG
CCTGGGCGCTGGGGCCGCCGCGTGCGAATCTGGTGGCACCTTCGCGCCTGTCTCGCTGCTTTCGATAAGT
CTCTAGCCATTTAAAATTTTTGATGACCTGCTGCGACGCTTTTTTTCTGGCAAGATAGTCTTGTAAATGC
GGGCCAAGATCTGCACACTGGTATTTCGGTTTTTGGGGCCGCGGGCGGCGACGGGGCCCGTGCGTCCCAG
CGCACATGTTCGGCGAGGCGGGGCCTGCGAGCGCGGCCACCGAGAATCGGACGGGGGTAGTCTCAAGCTG
GCCGGCCTGCTCTGGTGCCTGGCCTCGCGCCGCCGTGTATCGCCCCGCCCTGGGCGGCAAGGCTGGCCCG
GTCGGCACCAGTTGCGTGAGCGGAAAGATGGCCGCTTCCCGGCCCTGCTGCAGGGAGCTCAAAATGGAGG
ACGCGGCGCTCGGGAGAGCGGGCGGGTGAGTCACCCACACAAAGGAAAAGGGCCTTTCCGTCCTCAGCCG
TCGCTTCATGTGACTCCACGGAGTACCGGGCGCCGTCCAGGCACCTCGATTAGTTCTCGAGCTTTTGGAG
TACGTCGTCTTTAGGTTGGGGGGAGGGGTTTTATGCGATGGAGTTTCCCCACACTGAGTGGGTGGAGACT
GAAGTTAGGCCAGCTTGGCACTTGATGTAATTCTCCTTGGAATTTGCCCTTTTTGAGTTTGGATCTTGGT
TCATTCTCAAGCCTCAGACAGTGGTTCAAAGTTTTTTTCTTCCATTTCAGGTGTCGTGAGAAGGGCGAAT
TCGACCCAAGTTTGTACAAAAAAGCAGGCTGGATCCAGGTGCCACCATGGTGAGCGAGCTGATTAAGGAG
AACATGCACATGAAGCTGTACATGGAGGGCACCGTGAACAACCACCACTTCAAGTGCACATCCGAGGGCG
AAGGCAAGCCCTACGAGGGCACCCAGACCATGAGAATCAAGGCGGTCGAGGGCGGCCCTCTCCCCTTCGC
CTTCGACATCCTGGCTACCAGCTTCATGTACGGCAGCAAAACCTTCATCAACCACACCCAGGGCATCCCC
GACTTCTTTAAGCAGTCCTTCCCCGAGGGCTTCACATGGGAGAGAGTCACCACATACGAAGATGGGGGCG
TGCTGACCGCTACCCAGGACACCAGCCTCCAGGACGGCTGCCTCATCTACAACGTCAAGATCAGAGGGGT
GAACTTCCCATCCAACGGCCCTGTGATGCAGAAGAAAACACTCGGCTGGGAGGCCTCCACCGAGACACTG
TACCCCGCTGACGGCGGCCTGGAAGGCAGAGCCGACATGGCCCTGAAGCTCGTGGGCGGGGGCCACCTGA
TCTGCAACCTTAAGACCACATACAGATCCAAGAAACCCGCTAAGAACCTCAAGATGCCCGGCGTCTACTA
TGTGGACAGGAGACTGGAAAGAATCAAGGAGGCCGACAAAGAGACATACGTCGAGCAGCACGAGGTGGCT
GTGGCCAGATACTGCGACCTCCCTAGCAAACTGGGGCACAAACTTAATTGAGAATTCTACCACCCAGCTT
TCTTGTACAAAGTGGTACGTCTCAAGACCAGAGGTCTCTGCTTCTATTCCCTGATAGCCCTGTACAATGC
TGCTTGATAGCCCTGTACAATGCTGCTTGATAGCCCTGTACAATGCTGCTTGATAGCCCTGTACAATGCT
GCTCAACCAGAAGAGACCTGTGCTTCACTCCTCAGGTGCAGGCTGCCTATCAGAAGGTGGTGGCTGGTGT
GGCCAATGCCCTGGCTCACAAATACCACTGAGATCTTTTTCCCTCTGCCAAAAATTATGGGGACATCATG
AAGCCCCTTGAGCATCTGACTTCTGGCTAATAAAGGAAATTTATTTTCATTGCAATAGTGTGTTGGAATT
TTTTGTGTCTCTCACTCGGAAGGACATATGGGAGGGCAAATCATTTAAAACATCAGAATGAGTATTTGGT
TTAGAGTTTGGCAACATATGCCCATATGCTGGCTGCCATGAACAAAGGTTGGCTATAAAGAGGTCATCAG
TATATGAAACAGCCCCCTGCTGTCCATTCCTTATTCCATAGAAAAGCCTTGACTTGAGGTTAGATTTTTT
TTATATTTTGTTTTGTGTTATTTTTTTCTTTAACATCCCTAAAATTTTCCTTACATGTTTTACTAGCCAG
ATTTTTCCTCCTCTCCTGACTACTCCCAGTCATAGCTGTCCCTCTTCTCTTATGGAGATCCCGAGCGGTG
CGTTTTTATGCTTGTAGTATTGTATAATGTTTTTAAGATCCAAGCTTCTGACCTCTTCTCTTCCTCCCAC
AGGGCCTCGAGACAATTGCATCGATGGTACCAGTGAAAGTCTGCAATGAATTCGAGTTGGCGCGCCTGTC
ATTCTAAATCTCTCTTTCAGCCTAAAGCTTTTTCCCCGTATCCCCCCAGGTGTCTGCAGGCTCAAAGAGC
AGCGAGAAGCGTTCAGAGGAAAGCGATCCCGTGCCACCTTCCCCGTGCCCGGGCTGTCCCCGCACGCTGC
CGGCTCGGGGATGCGGGGGGAGCGCCGGACCGGAGCGGAGCCCCGGGCGGCTCGCTGCTGCCCCCTAGCG
GGGGAGGGACGTAATTACATCCCTGGGGGCTTTGGGAGGGGGCTGTCCCCGTGAGCTCCCAGGCGCGCCT
GTCATTCTAAATCTCTCTTTCAGCCTAAAGCTTTTTCCCCGTATCCCCCCAGGTGTCTGCAGGCTCAAAG
AGCAGCGAGAAGCGTTCAGAGGAAAGCGATCCCGTGCCACCTTCCCCGTGCCCGGGCTGTCCCCGCACGC
TGCCGGCTCGGGGATGCGGGGGGAGCGCCGGACCGGAGCGGAGCCCCGGGCGGCTCGCTGCTGCCCCCTA
GCGGGGGAGGGACGTAATTACATCCCTGGGGGCTTTGGGGGGGGGCTGTCCCCGTGAGCTCCCAGGCGCG
CCAACTCGGTACCGTATCGATGTCGACGTTAACGCTAGTGATATCAACTTTGTATAGAAAAGTTGGCTCC
GAATTCGCCCTTGACAGCAGAGATCCAGTTTGGTTAATTAATTGGCTCCGGTGCCCGTCAGTGGGCAGAG
CGCACATCGCCCACAGTCCCCGAGAAGTTGTGGGGAGGGGTCGGCAATTGAACCGGTGCCTAGAGAAGGT
GGCGCGGGGTAAACTGGGAAAGTGATGTCGTGTACTGGCTCCGCCTTTTTCCCGAGGGTGGGGGAGAACC
GTATATAAGTGCAGTAGTCGCCGTGAACGTTCTTTTTCGCAACGGGTTTGCCGCCAGAACACAGGTAAGT
GCCGTGTGTGGTTCCCGCGGGCCTGGCCTCTTTACGGGTTATGGCCCTTGCGTGCCTTGAATTACTTCCA
CCTGGCTGCAGTACGTGATTCTTGATCCCGAGCTTCGGGTTGGAAGTGGGTGGGAGAGTTCGAGGCCTTG
CGCTTAAGGAGCCCCTTCGCCTCGTGCTTGAGTTGAGGCCTGGCCTGGGCGCTGGGGCCGCCGCGTGCGA
ATCTGGTGGCACCTTCGCGCCTGTCTCGCTGCTTTCGATAAGTCTCTAGCCATTTAAAATTTTTGATGAC
CTGCTGCGACGCTTTTTTTCTGGCAAGATAGTCTTGTAAATGCGGGCCAAGATCTGCACACTGGTATTTC
GGTTTTTGGGGCCGCGGGCGGCGACGGGGCCCGTGCGTCCCAGCGCACATGTTCGGCGAGGCGGGGCCTG
CGAGCGCGGCCACCGAGAATCGGACGGGGGTAGTCTCAAGCTGGCCGGCCTGCTCTGGTGCCTGGCCTCG
CGCCGCCGTGTATCGCCCCGCCCTGGGCGGCAAGGCTGGCCCGGTCGGCACCAGTTGCGTGAGCGGAAAG
ATGGCCGCTTCCCGGCCCTGCTGCAGGGAGCTCAAAATGGAGGACGCGGCGCTCGGGAGAGCGGGCGGGT
GAGTCACCCACACAAAGGAAAAGGGCCTTTCCGTCCTCAGCCGTCGCTTCATGTGACTCCACGGAGTACC
GGGCGCCGTCCAGGCACCTCGATTAGTTCTCGAGCTTTTGGAGTACGTCGTCTTTAGGTTGGGGGGAGGG
GTTTTATGCGATGGAGTTTCCCCACACTGAGTGGGTGGAGACTGAAGTTAGGCCAGCTTGGCACTTGATG
TAATTCTCCTTGGAATTTGCCCTTTTTGAGTTTGGATCTTGGTTCATTCTCAAGCCTCAGACAGTGGTTC
AAAGTTTTTTTCTTCCATTTCAGGTGTCGTGAGAAGGGCGAATTCGACCCAAGTTTGTACAAAAAAGCAG
GCTGACCGCCACCATGGTGAGCAAGGGCGAGGAGCTGTTCACCGGGGTGGTGCCCATCCTGGTCGAGCTG
GACGGCGACGTAAACGGCCACAAGTTCAGCGTGAGGGGCGAGGGCGAGGGCGATGCCACCAACGGCAAGC
TGACCCTGAAGTTCATCTGCACCACCGGCAAGCTGCCCGTGCCCTGGCCCACCCTCGTGACCACCCTGAG
CCACGGCGTGCAGTGCTTCGCCCGCTACCCCGACCACATGAAGCAGCACGACTTCTTCAAGTCCGCCATG
CCCGAAGGCTACGTCCAGGAGCGCACCATCTTCTTCAAGGACGACGGCACCTACAAGACCCGCGCCGAGG
TGAAGTTCGAGGGCGACACCCTAGTGAACCGCATCGAGCTGAAGGGCGTCGACTTCAAGGAGGACGGCAA
CATCCTGGGGCACAAGCTGGAGTACAACTTCAACAGCCACAACATCTATATCATGGCCGTCAAGCAGAAG
AACGGCATCAAGGTGAACTTCAAGATCCGCCACAACGTGGAGGACGGCAGCGTGCAGCTCGCCGACCACT
ACCAGCAGAACACCCCCATCGGCGACGGCCCCGTGCTGCTGCCCGACAGCCACTACCTGAGCACCCAGTC
CGTGCTGAGCAAAGACCCCAACGAGAAGCGCGATCACATGGTCCTGCTGGAGTTCCGCACCGCCGCCGGG
ATCACTCTCGGCATGGACGAGCTGTACAAGTAATACCCAGCTTTCTTGTACAAAGTGGTACGCGTGAATT
CACTCCTCAGGTGCAGGCTGCCTATCAGAAGGTGGTGGCTGGTGTGGCCAATGCCCTGGCTCACAAATAC
CACTGAGATCTTTTTCCCTCTGCCAAAAATTATGGGGACATCATGAAGCCCCTTGAGCATCTGACTTCTG
GCTAATAAAGGAAATTTATTTTCATTGCAATAGTGTGTTGGAATTTTTTGTGTCTCTCACTCGGAAGGAC
ATATGGGAGGGCAAATCATTTAAAACATCAGAATGAGTATTTGGTTTAGAGTTTGGCAACATATGCCCAT
ATGCTGGCTGCCATGAACAAAGGTTGGCTATAAAGAGGTCATCAGTATATGAAACAGCCCCCTGCTGTCC
ATTCCTTATTCCATAGAAAAGCCTTGACTTGAGGTTAGATTTTTTTTATATTTTGTTTTGTGTTATTTTT
TTCTTTAACATCCCTAAAATTTTCCTTACATGTTTTACTAGCCAGATTTTTCCTCCTCTCCTGACTACTC
CCAGTCATAGCTGTCCCTCTTCTCTTATGGAGATCCCTCGACCTGCAGCCCAAGCTTGGCGTAATCATGG
TCATAGCTGTTTCCTGTGTGAAATTGTTATCCGCTCACAATTCCACACAACATACGAGCCGGAAGCATAA
AGTGTAAAGCCTGGGGTGCCTAATGAGTGAGCTAACTCACATTAATTGCGTTGCGCTCACTGCCCGCTTT
CCAGTCGGGAAACCTGTCGTGCCAGCGGATCGACAGTACTAAGCTTGGTCTAATACCCAATCTCTCGTCT
TATCCAGATGTTTTATACGCCTCTGGCCCGTGTCTCAAAATCTCTGATGTTACATTGCACAAGATAAAAA
TATATCATCATGAACAATAAAACTGTCTGCTTACATAAACAGTAATACAAGGGGTGTTATGAGCCATATT
CAACGGGAAACGTCGAGGCCGCGATTAAATTCCAACATGGATGCTGATTTATATGGGTATAAATGGGCTC
GCGATAATGTCGGGCAATCAGGTGCGACAATCTATCGCTTGTATGGGAAGCCCGATGCGCCAGAGTTGTT
TCTGAAACATGGCAAAGGTAGCGTTGCCAATGATGTTACAGATGAGATGGTCAGACTAAACTGGCTGACG
GAATTTATGCCTCTTCCGACCATCAAGCATTTTATCCGTACTCCTGATGATGCATGGTTACTCACCACTG
CGATCCCCGGAAAAACAGCATTCCAGGTATTAGAAGAATATCCTGATTCAGGTGAAAATATTGTTGATGC
GCTGGCAGTGTTCCTGCGCCGGTTGCATTCGATTCCTGTTTGTAATTGTCCTTTTAACAGCGATCGCGTA
TTTCGTCTCGCTCAGGCGCAATCACGAATGAATAACGGTTTGGTTGATGCGAGTGATTTTGATGACGAGC
GTAATGGCTGGCCTGTTGAACAAGTCTGGAAAGAAATGCATAAACTTTTGCCATTCTCACCGGATTCAGT
CGTCACTCATGGTGATTTCTCACTTGATAACCTTATTTTTGACGAGGGGAAATTAATAGGTTGTATTGAT
GTTGGACGAGTCGGAATCGCAGACCGATACCAGGATCTTGCCATCCTATGGAACTGCCTCGGTGAGTTTT
CTCCTTCATTACAGAAACGGCTTTTTCAAAAATATGGTATTGATAATCCTGATATGAATAAATTGCAGTT
TCATTTGATGCTCGATGAGTTTTTCTAATCAGAATTGGTTAATTGGTTGTAACACTGGCAGAGCATTACG
CTGACTTGACGGGACGGCGCAAGCTCATGACCAAAATCCCTTAACGTGAGTTACGCGTCGTTCCACTGAG
CGTCAGAGGTATCACTAGTATTACAGAGGTAAGTTATAACAGTCGCCTAACCCAATTGAGGGGATAACGC
AGGAAAGAACATGTGAGCAAAAGGCCAGCAAAAGGCCAGGAACCGTAAAAAGGCCGCGTTGCTGGCGTTT
TTCCATAGGCTCCGCCCCCCTGACGAGCATCACAAAAATCGACGCTCAAGTCAGAGGTGGCGAAACCCGA
CAGGACTATAAAGATACCAGGCGTTTCCCCCTGGAAGCTCCCTCGTGCGCTCTCCTGTTCCGACCCTGCC
GCTTACCGGATACCTGTCCGCCTTTCTCCCTTCGGGAAGCGTGGCGCTTTCTCATAGCTCACGCTGTAGG
TATCTCAGTTCGGTGTAGGTCGTTCGCTCCAAGCTGGGCTGTGTGCACGAACCCCCCGTTCAGCCCGACC
GCTGCGCCTTATCCGGTAACTATCGTCTTGAGTCCAACCCGGTAAGACACGACTTATCGCCACTGGCAGC
AGCCACTGGTAACAGGATTAGCAGAGCGAGGTATGTAGGCGGTGCTACAGAGTTCTTGAAGTGGTGGCCT
AACTACGGCTACACTAGAAGAACAGTATTTGGTATCTGCGCTCTGCTGAAGCCAGTTACCTTCGGAAAAA
GAGTTGGTAGCTCTTGATCCGGCAAACAAACCACCGCTGGTAGCGGTGGTTTTTTTGTTTGCAAGCAGCA
GATTACGCGCAGAAAAAAAGGATCTCAAGAAGATCCTTTGATCTTTTCTACGGGGTCTGACGCTCAGTGG
AACGAAAACTCACGTTAAGGGATTTTGGTCATGAGATTATCAAAAAGGATCTTCACCTAGATCCTTTTAA
ATTAAAAATGAAGTTTTAAATCAATCTAAAGTATATATGAGTAAACTTGGTCTGACAGTTACCAATGCTT
AATCAGTGAGGCACCTATCTCAGCGATCTGTCTATTTCGTTCATCCATAGTTGCCTGACTCCCCGTCGTG
TAGATAACTACGATACGGGAGGGCTTACCATCTGGCCCCAGTGCTGCAATGATACCGCGAGAACCACGCT
CACCGGCTCCAGATTTATCAGCAATAAACCAGCCAGCCGGAAGGGCCGAGCGCAGAAGTGGTCCTGCAAC
TTTATCCGCCTCCATCCAGTCTATTAATTGTTGCCGGGAAGCTAGAGTAAGTAGTTCGCCAGTTAATAGT
TTGCGCAACGTTGTTGCCATTGCTACAGGCATCGTGGTGTCACGCTCGTCGTTTGGTATGGCTTCATTCA
GCTCCGGTTCCCAACGATCAAGGCGAGTTACATGATCCCCCATGTTGTGCAAAAAAGCGGTTAGCTCCTT
CGGTCCTCCGATCGTTGTCAGAAGTAAGTTGGCCGCAGTGTTATCACTCATGGTTATGGCAGCACTGCAT
AATTCTCTTACTGTCATGCCATCCGTAAGATGCTTTTCTGTGACTGGTGAGTACTCAACCAAGTCATTCT
GAGAATAGTGTATGCGGCGACCGAGTTGCTCTTGCCCGGCGTCAATACGGGATAATACCGCGCCACATAG
CAGAACTTTAAAAGTGCTCATCATTGGAAAACGTTCTTCGGGGCGAAAACTCTCAAGGATCTTACCGCTG
TTGAGATCCAGTTCGATGTAACCCACTCGTGCACCCAACTGATCTTCAGCATCTTTTACTTTCACCAGCG
TTTCTGGGTGAGCAAAAACAGGAAGGCAAAATGCCGCAAAAAAGGGAATAAGGGCGACACGGAAATGTTG
AATACTCATACTCTTCCTTTTTCAATATTATTGAAGCATTTATCAAGGTTATTGTCTCATGAGCGGATAC
ATATTTGAATGTACCGAATTTCTCGAGGGCTTGTCGACGACGGCGGTCTCCGTCGTCAGGATCATGAATT
CGACCGCCTGTCTCAAGGTGCCACCATGACCGAGTACAAGCCCACGGTGCGCCTCGCCACCCGCGACGAC
GTCCCCCGGGCCGTACGCACCCTCGCCGCCGCGTTCGCCGACTACCCCGCCACGCGCCACACCGTCGACC
CGGACCGCCACATCGAGCGGGTCACCGAGCTGCAAGAACTCTTCCTCACGCGCGTCGGGCTCGACATCGG
CAAGGTGTGGGTCGCGGACGACGGCGCCGCGGTGGCGGTCTGGACCACGCCGGAGAGCGTCGAAGCGGGG
GCGGTGTTCGCCGAGATCGGCCCGCGCATGGCCGAGTTGAGCGGTTCCCGGCTGGCCGCGCAGCAACAGA
TGGAAGGCCTCCTGGCGCCGCACCGGCCCAAGGAGCCCGCGTGGTTCCTGGCCACCGTCGGCGTCTCGCC
CGACCACCAGGGCAAGGGTCTGGGCAGCGCCGTCGTGCTCCCCGGAGTGGAGGCGGCCGAGCGCGCCGGG
GTGCCCGCCTTCCTGGAGACATCCGCGCCCCGCAACCTCCCCTTCTACGAGCGGCTCGGCTTCACCGTCA
CCGCCGACGTCGAGGTGCCCGAAGGACCGCGCACCTGGTGCATGACCCGCAAGCCCGGTGCCTGAGCTTT
GAGACTACGCGTGAATTCACTCCTCAGGTGCAGGCTGCCTATCAGAAGGTGGTGGCTGGTGTGGCCAATG
CCCTGGCTCACAAATACCACTGAGATCTTTTTCCCTCTGCCAAAAATTATGGGGACATCATGAAGCCCCT
TGAGCATCTGACTTCTGGCTAATAAAGGAAATTTATTTTCATTGCAATAGTGTGTTGGAATTTTTTGTGT
CTCTCACTCGGAAGGACATATGGGAGGGCAAATCATTTAAAACATCAGAATGAGTATTTGGTTTAGAGTT
TGGCAACATATGCCCATATGCTGGCTGCCATGAACAAAGGTTGGCTATAAAGAGGTCATCAGTATATGAA
ACAGCCCCCTGCTGTCCATTCCTTATTCCATAGAAAAGCCTTGACTTGAGGTTAGATTTTTTTTATATTT
TGTTTTGTGTTATTTTTTTCTTTAACATCCCTAAAATTTTCCTTACATGTTTTACTAGCCAGATTTTTCC
TCCTCTCCTGACTACTCCCAGTCATAGCTGTCCCTCTTCTCTTATGGAGATCCCTCGACCTGCAGCCCAA
GCTTGAATTCTCTAGAATTACCCTGTTATCCCTAGGTTTACCGAGCTCTTATTGGTTTTCAAACTTCATT
GACTGTGCCGGCCGGGGCTCCGCTCCGGTCCGGCGCTCCCCCCGCATCAGCCCCCAGGGATGTAATTACG
TCCCTCCCCCGCTAGGGGGCAGCAGCGAGCCGCCCGGGGCTCCGCTCCGGTCCGGCGCTCCCCCCGCATC
CCCGAGCCGGCAGCGTGCGGGGACAGCCCGGGCACGGGGAAGGTGGCACGGGATCGCTTTCCTCTGAACG
CTTCTCGCTGCTCTTTGAGCCTGCAGACACCTGGGGGGATACGGGGAAAAAGCTAGGCTGAAAGACCGGT
TCTTAGAATGACACGCGCCTGGGAGCTCACGGGGACAGCCCCCCCCCAAAGCCCCCAGGGATGTAATTAC
GTCCCTCCCCCGCTAGGGGGCAGCAGCGAGCCGCCCGGGGCTCCGCTCCGGTCCGGCGCTCCCCCCGCAT
CCCCGAGCCGGCAGCGTGCGGGGACAGCCCGGGCACGGGGAAGGTGGCACGGGATCGCTTTCCTCTGAAC
GCTTCTCGCTGCTCTTTGAGCCTGCAGACACCTGGGGGGATACGGGGAAAAAGCTAACTTCTGAGACGAC
AACTTTGTATAGAAAAGTTGGCTCCGAATTCGCCCTTGACAGCAGAGATCCAGTTTGGTTAATTAATT
Features (pLannotate 1.2.2; 28 found; start..end, strand, type, name):
     20..231     +  promoter       EF-1α core promoter: core promoter for human elongation factor EF-1α
    232..1170    +  intron         EF-1α intron A: intron upstream of the start codon of human EF-1α
   1197..1217    +  protein_bind   attB1: mutant version of attB; core recombination site for the Gateway® BP reaction BP Clonase™
   1237..1932    +  CDS            mKate2: mKate2 is a basic (constitutively fluorescent) red fluorescent protein published in 2009, derived from Entacmaea quadricolor. It is reported to be a rapidly-maturing monomer with moderate acid sensitivity.
   1952..1976    -  protein_bind   attB2: mutant version of attB; recombination site for the Gateway® BP reaction BP Clonase™
   2124..2198    +  CDS            HBB (fragment): HBB_PONPY - Experimental evidence at transcript level: Swiss-Prot protein existence level 2. Involved in oxygen transport from the lung to the various peripheral tissues. From Pongo pygmaeus (Bornean orangutan).
   2269..2324    +  polyA_signal   β-globin poly(A) signal: rabbit β-globin polyadenylation signal (Gil and Proudfoot, 1987)
   2708..2733    +  misc_feature   SA: splice acceptor site
   3405..3425    +  protein_bind   attB4: mutant version of attB; core recombination site for the Gateway® BP reaction BP Clonase™
   3493..3704    +  promoter       EF-1α core promoter: core promoter for human elongation factor EF-1α
   3705..4643    +  intron         EF-1α intron A: intron upstream of the start codon of human EF-1α
   4670..4690    +  protein_bind   attB1: mutant version of attB; core recombination site for the Gateway® BP reaction BP Clonase™
   4704..5420    +  CDS            EBFP2: EBFP2 is a basic (constitutively fluorescent) blue fluorescent protein published in 2007, derived from Aequorea victoria. It is reported to be a rapidly-maturing monomer with moderate acid sensitivity.
   5425..5449    -  protein_bind   attB2: mutant version of attB; recombination site for the Gateway® BP reaction BP Clonase™
   5453..5533    +  CDS            HBB (fragment): HBB_PONPY - Experimental evidence at transcript level: Swiss-Prot protein existence level 2. Involved in oxygen transport from the lung to the various peripheral tissues. From Pongo pygmaeus (Bornean orangutan).
   5604..5659    +  polyA_signal   β-globin poly(A) signal: rabbit β-globin polyadenylation signal (Gil and Proudfoot, 1987)
   6042..6064    -  protein_bind   lac operator (fragment): The lac repressor binds to the lac operator to inhibit transcription in E. coli. This inhibition can be relieved by adding lactose or isopropyl-β-D-thiogalactopyranoside (IPTG). lac repressor encoded by lacI
   6068..6098    -  promoter       lac promoter: promoter for the E. coli lac operon
   6113..6134    -  protein_bind   CAP binding site: CAP binding activates transcription in the presence of cAMP. E. coli catabolite activator protein
   6147..6186    -  CDS            lacI (fragment): lac repressor; lacI; The lac repressor binds to the lac operator to inhibit transcription in E. coli. This inhibition can be relieved by adding lactose or isopropyl-β-D-thiogalactopyranoside (IPTG).
   6359..7168    +  CDS            KanR: aminoglycoside phosphotransferase; aph(3')-Ia; confers resistance to kanamycin in bacteria or G418 (Geneticin®) in eukaryotes
   7420..8008    -  rep_origin     ori: high-copy-number ColE1/pMB1/pBR322/pUC origin of replication
   8179..9039    -  CDS            AmpR: β-lactamase; bla; confers resistance to ampicillin, carbenicillin, and related antibiotics
   9040..9111    -  promoter       AmpR promoter: bla
   9196..9795    +  CDS            PuroR: puromycin N-acetyltransferase; pac from Streptomyces alboniger; confers resistance to puromycin
   9810..9890    +  CDS            HBB (fragment): HBB_PONPY - Experimental evidence at transcript level: Swiss-Prot protein existence level 2. Involved in oxygen transport from the lung to the various peripheral tissues. From Pongo pygmaeus (Bornean orangutan).
   9961..10016   +  polyA_signal   β-globin poly(A) signal: rabbit β-globin polyadenylation signal (Gil and Proudfoot, 1987)
  10990..11010   +  protein_bind   attB4: mutant version of attB; core recombination site for the Gateway® BP reaction BP Clonase™
