[The description below was written by a language model from this plasmid's Addgene catalogue record and pLannotate feature annotations shown in this document.]
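Description:
LSB-hsa-miR-107 is a mammalian expression and synthetic-biology plasmid built on the Low Sensor Backbone (LSB) and designed as a two-colour fluorescent sensor of microRNA activity. The sequenced record is about 11 kb. It carries two parallel transcription units, each driven by the human EF-1α core promoter with its intron A and terminated by a rabbit β-globin polyadenylation region. Both are flanked by attB1/attB2 and attB4 scars that indicate Gateway-style assembly of the backbone, while the record lists Gibson cloning for the insert. The first unit encodes the red fluorescent protein mKate2. According to the catalogue entry, it has a target site for human miR-107 in its 3' UTR; this site is not itself annotated in the feature table, but there is unannotated space between the mKate2 cassette and its poly(A) region. The second unit encodes the blue protein EBFP2 without a miRNA target and serves as an internal reference. When miR-107 is active in transfected cells it represses the mKate2 transcript, so activity is read as a fall in mKate2 fluorescence relative to EBFP2.

The plasmid also contains a puromycin N-acetyltransferase gene followed by a third β-globin poly(A) region for selection in mammalian cells, although no promoter for it is annotated. Propagation in E. coli relies on a high-copy ColE1/pUC-type origin, with both ampicillin and kanamycin resistance genes. Remnants of the lac promoter/operator region are also present. The depositors warn that the repeated poly(A) elements make the plasmid inherently unstable, so its integrity should be verified after receipt. They also note small insertions flanking the puromycin coding region relative to their reference sequence, which are reported not to impair puromycin selection.
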