Addgene plasmid #103175: LSB-hsa-miR-107
Purpose: Used to sense miRNA activity using fluorescence based tools. hsa-miR-107 target in 3' UTR of of mKate. miRNA activity can be measured by the repression of mKate2 relative to EBFP2 fluorescent proteins . Plasmid is inherently unstable; please see Depositor Comments
Depositing lab: Ron Weiss. Depositing organization: Massachusetts Institute of Technology. Publication: A mixed antagonistic/synergistic miRNA repression model enables accurate predictions of multi-input miRNA sensor activity. Gam JJ, Babb J, Weiss R. Nat Commun. 2018 Jun 22;9(1):2430. doi: 10.1038/s41467-018-04575-0. PubMed 29934631.
Backbone
  Vector backbone: Low Sensor Backbone (LSB)
  Vector type: Mammalian Expression, Synthetic Biology
Growth in bacteria
  Bacterial resistance: Ampicillin and Kanamycin, 100 & 50 μg/mL
  Growth temperature: 30°C
  Growth strain: NEB Stable
  Copy number: High Copy
Gene/Insert
  Gene/Insert name: hsa-miR-107 target
  Species: H. sapiens (human)
  Entrez Gene: MIR107 (a.k.a. MIRN107, miR-107)
  Promoter: EF-1a
  Cloning method: Gibson Cloning
Terms and licenses: Academic/Nonprofit Terms; Industry Terms: Not Available to Industry
Depositor comments: Please note that this plasmid is inherently unstable due to a repeating poly A element. We recommend performing a diagnostic digest on multiple colonies upon receipt. The depositors would like to note the presence of several discrepancies between the depositor sequence and physical plasmid sequence. In particular, the sequences upstream and downstream of the puromycin coding region have 10 bp insertions which do not affect the ability to perform puromycin selection. The sequences for those regions within the physical plasmids are as follows: Upstream of Puro: GAATTCGACCGCCTGTCTCAAGGTGCCACC; Downstream of Puro: GCTTTGAGACTACGCGTGAATTCACTCCTC.
How to cite: LSB-hsa-miR-107 was a gift from Ron Weiss (Addgene plasmid # 103175 ; http://n2t.net/addgene:103175 ; RRID:Addgene_103175)
