>Addgene plasmid #103175 | LSB-hsa-miR-107 | depositor partial sequence | sequence record 195400 | hsa-miR-107 target
TGATAGCCCTGTACAATGCTGCT
